Addgene plasmid #163618: pEGFP-N1-mSNX27-ΔF3
Purpose: mouse SNX27 without the F3 domain cDNA C-terminally tagged with GFP
Depositing lab: Josef Kittler. Depositing organization: University College London. Publication: SNX27-Mediated Recycling of Neuroligin-2 Regulates Inhibitory Signaling. Halff EF, Szulc BR, Lesept F, Kittler JT. Cell Rep. 2019 Nov 26;29(9):2599-2607.e6. doi: 10.1016/j.celrep.2019.10.096. PubMed 31775031.
Backbone
  Vector backbone: pEGFP-N1
  Vector type: Mammalian Expression
Growth in bacteria
  Bacterial resistance: Kanamycin, 50 μg/mL
  Growth temperature: 37°C
  Growth strain: DH5alpha
  Copy number: High Copy
Gene/Insert
  Gene/Insert name: mouse SNX27-ΔF3
  Species: M. musculus (mouse)
  Mutation: deletion F3 domain
  Entrez Gene: Snx27 (a.k.a. 5730552M22Rik, D13Mgi2, ESTM4, ESTM45, ESTM47, R75405)
  Tag / fusion protein: GFP (C terminal on insert)
  Cloning method: Restriction Enzyme; 5′ cloning site Unknown (unknown if destroyed)
Terms and licenses: Academic/Nonprofit Terms; Industry Terms: Not Available to Industry
How to cite: pEGFP-N1-mSNX27-ΔF3 was a gift from Josef Kittler (Addgene plasmid # 163618 ; http://n2t.net/addgene:163618 ; RRID:Addgene_163618)
