[The description below was written by a language model from this plasmid's Addgene catalogue record and pLannotate feature annotations shown in this document.]
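Description:
pEGFP-N1-mSNX27-ΔF3 is a mammalian expression plasmid of about 6 kb built on the pEGFP-N1 backbone. It encodes mouse sorting nexin 27 (Snx27) lacking its F3 domain, fused at its C-terminus to EGFP. It is maintained in E. coli at high copy through a ColE1/pUC-type origin and selected with kanamycin. The resistance gene is the Tn5 aminoglycoside phosphotransferase (NeoR/KanR), placed behind tandem bacterial (bla-type) and SV40 early promoters and followed by an HSV TK polyadenylation signal. The same cassette therefore confers kanamycin resistance in bacteria and G418 resistance in mammalian cells, which would permit stable line selection. An f1 origin is also present. The short hits annotated as RSF ori, SV40 large T antigen, ble and bGH poly(A) are only fragments, most likely residual or homologous backbone sequence rather than functional parts.

The expression cassette consists of the human CMV immediate-early enhancer and promoter, a remnant of the multiple cloning site, the truncated Snx27 coding sequence, the EGFP open reading frame a short distance downstream, and an SV40 poly(A) signal. The Snx27 feature is annotated as a fragment, which fits the recorded F3 deletion. The insert was introduced by restriction cloning, but the sites used are not recorded.

SNX27 is an endosomal sorting factor that recognises C-terminal PDZ-binding motifs on internalised transmembrane proteins and directs them back to the plasma membrane rather than to lysosomal degradation. This fluorescent deletion mutant allows the localisation and cargo interactions of the protein to be compared with the full-length form. The associated work concerns SNX27-dependent recycling of neuroligin-2 and its effect on inhibitory signalling.
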