Features (pLannotate 1.2.2; 16 found; start..end, strand, type, name):
      1..51      +  rep_origin     RSF ori (fragment): Plasmids containing the RSF 1030 origin of replication can be propagated in E. coli cells that contain additional plasmids with compatible origins.
    119..422     +  enhancer       CMV enhancer: human cytomegalovirus immediate early enhancer
    423..626     +  promoter       CMV promoter: human cytomegalovirus (CMV) immediate early promoter
    649..685     +  misc_feature   MCS (fragment): multiple cloning site
    686..1948    +  CDS            Snx27 (fragment): SNX27_MOUSE - Also known as Kiaa0488. Experimental evidence at protein level: Swiss-Prot protein existence level 1. Involved in the retrograde transport from endosome to plasma membrane, a trafficking pathway that promotes the recycling of internalized transmembrane proteins. Following internalization, endocytosed transmembrane proteins are delivered to early endosomes and recycled to the plasma membrane instead of being degraded in lysosomes. SNX27 specifically binds and directs sorting of a subset of transmembrane proteins containing a PDZ-binding motif at the C- terminus: following interact
   1964..2683    +  CDS            EGFP: the original enhanced GFP (Yang et al., 1996) mammalian codon-optimized
   2700..2783    +  CDS            large T antigen (fragment): large T antigen from SV40 (simian virus 40)
   2806..2927    +  polyA_signal   SV40 poly(A) signal: SV40 polyadenylation signal
   2961..3389    -  rep_origin     f1 ori (sequence partly withheld): f1 bacteriophage origin of replication; arrow indicates direction of (+) strand synthesis
   3416..3520    +  promoter       AmpR promoter: bla
   3522..3879    +  promoter       SV40 promoter: SV40 enhancer and early promoter
   3914..4708    +  CDS            NeoR/KanR: aminoglycoside phosphotransferase from Tn5; aph(3')-II (or nptII); confers resistance to neomycin, kanamycin, and G418 (Geneticin®)
   4729..4881    +  CDS            ble (fragment): BLE_KLEPN - Experimental evidence at protein level: Swiss-Prot protein existence level 1. Binding protein with a strong affinity to the bleomycin family of antibiotics. Binds to CL990; an antimitotic-antibiotic compound. From Klebsiella pneumoniae.
   4940..4987    +  polyA_signal   HSV TK poly(A) signal: herpes simplex virus thymidine kinase polyadenylation signal (Cole and Stacy, 1985)
   5078..5094    -  polyA_signal   bGH poly(A) signal (fragment): bovine growth hormone polyadenylation signal
   5316..5904    +  rep_origin     ori: high-copy-number ColE1/pMB1/pBR322/pUC origin of replication
>Addgene plasmid #163618 | pEGFP-N1-mSNX27-ΔF3 | addgene full sequence | sequence record 321947 | Addgene NGS Result
CATGTTCTTTCCTGCGTTATCCCCTGATTCTGTGGATAACCGTATTACCGCCATGCATTAGTTATTAATA
GTAATCAATTACGGGGTCATTAGTTCATAGCCCATATATGGAGTTCCGCGTTACATAACTTACGGTAAAT
GGCCCGCCTGGCTGACCGCCCAACGACCCCCGCCCATTGACGTCAATAATGACGTATGTTCCCATAGTAA
CGCCAATAGGGACTTTCCATTGACGTCAATGGGTGGAGTATTTACGGTAAACTGCCCACTTGGCAGTACA
TCAAGTGTATCATATGCCAAGTACGCCCCCTATTGACGTCAATGACGGTAAATGGCCCGCCTGGCATTAT
GCCCAGTACATGACCTTATGGGACTTTCCTACTTGGCAGTACATCTACGTATTAGTCATCGCTATTACCA
TGGTGATGCGGTTTTGGCAGTACATCAATGGGCGTGGATAGCGGTTTGACTCACGGGGATTTCCAAGTCT
CCACCCCATTGACGTCAATGGGAGTTTGTTTTGGCACCAAAATCAACGGGACTTTCCAAAATGTCGTAAC
AACTCCGCCCCATTGACGCAAATGGGCGGTAGGCGTGTACGGTGGGAGGTCTATATAAGCAGAGCTGGTT
TAGTGAACCGTCAGATCCGCTAGCGCTACCGGACTCAGATCTCGAGCTCAAGCTTATGGCGGACGAGGAC
GGGGAAGGTATTCACCCCTCAGCCCCGCACCGGAATGGAGGCGGCGGCGGGGGGTCTGGGCTCCACTGCG
CCGGGAACGGTGGCGGGGGAGGCGGCGGCCCGCGGGTCGTGCGCATTGTCAAGTCCGAATCCGGCTACGG
CTTCAACGTGCGGGGCCAAGTGAGCGAGGGCGGGCAACTGCGGAGCATCAACGGGGAGCTGTACGCGCCG
CTGCAGCATGTGAGCGCCGTGCTGCCCGGGGGGGCGGCCGACCGGGCCGGGGTGCGCAAAGGGGACCGCA
TCCTGGAGGTGAACGGCGTGAATGTTGAGGGGGCGACACACAAGCAGGTGGTGGACCTGATCCGAGCAGG
CGAGAAGGAATTGATCTTGACAGTGTTGTCTGTACCTCCTCATGAGGCTGATAACCTAGATCCCAGTGAC
GACTCCTTGGGACAATCATTTTATGATTACACAGAAAAGCAAGCAGTGCCCATATCGGTCCCCACATACA
AACATGTGGAGCAGAATGGTGAGAAGTTTGTGGTATACAATGTTTACATGGCTGGGAGGCAGCTGTGTTC
TAAGCGGTACCGGGAGTTTGCCATACTGCACCAAAACCTGAAGAGAGAATTTGCCAACTTTACATTTCCT
CGACTTCCAGGAAAGTGGCCATTCTCATTATCAGAACAACAATTGGATGCCCGGCGTCGTGGGTTGGAAG
AATATCTAGAAAAGGTGTGTTCAATCCGAGTCATTGGTGAGAGTGACATCATGCAGGAATTCCTGTCTGA
GTCTGATGAGAATTACAATGGTGTGTCTGATGTAGAACTGAGAGTAGCACTACCGGATGGAACAACGGTT
ACTGTCAGAGTTAAGAAGAACAGTACTACAGACCAAGTGTACCAGGCTATTGCAGCAAAGGTTGGCATGG
ACAGTACAACAGTGAATTACTTTGCCTTATTTGAAGTGATCAATCATTCCTTTGTACGTAAGCTGGCACC
TAATGAATTTCCTCATAAACTCTACGTCCAGAACTATACATCAGCTGTGCCAGGCACTTGCCTGACCATT
CGCAAGTGGCTCTTTACAACAGAAGAAGAAGTCCTCTTAAATGACAATGACCTTGCTGTTACGTACTTCT
TTCATCAGGCTGTTGATGATGTAAAGAAAGGTTACATTAAAGCAGAAGAGAAATCTTACCAGTTACAGAA
GCTCCATGAACAAAGGAAGATGGTCATGTACCTCAACATGCTAAGGACCTGCGAGGGCCCACCGGTCGCC
ACCATGGTGAGCAAGGGCGAGGAGCTGTTCACCGGGGTGGTGCCCATCCTGGTCGAGCTGGACGGCGACG
TAAACGGCCACAAGTTCAGCGTGTCCGGCGAGGGCGAGGGCGATGCCACCTACGGCAAGCTGACCCTGAA
GTTCATCTGCACCACCGGCAAGCTGCCCGTGCCCTGGCCCACCCTCGTGACCACCCTGACCTACGGCGTG
CAGTGCTTCAGCCGCTACCCCGACCACATGAAGCAGCACGACTTCTTCAAGTCCGCCATGCCCGAAGGCT
ACGTCCAGGAGCGCACCATCTTCTTCAAGGACGACGGCAACTACAAGACCCGCGCCGAGGTGAAGTTCGA
GGGCGACACCCTGGTGAACCGCATCGAGCTGAAGGGCATCGACTTCAAGGAGGACGGCAACATCCTGGGG
CACAAGCTGGAGTACAACTACAACAGCCACAACGTCTATATCATGGCCGACAAGCAGAAGAACGGCATCA
AGGTGAACTTCAAGATCCGCCACAACATCGAGGACGGCAGCGTGCAGCTCGCCGACCACTACCAGCAGAA
CACCCCCATCGGCGACGGCCCCGTGCTGCTGCCCGACAACCACTACCTGAGCACCCAGTCCGCCCTGAGC
AAAGACCCCAACGAGAAGCGCGATCACATGGTCCTGCTGGAGTTCGTGACCGCCGCCGGGATCACTCTCG
GCATGGACGAGCTGTACAAGTAAAGCGGCCGCGACTCTAGATCATAATCAGCCATACCACATTTGTAGAG
GTTTTACTTGCTTTAAAAAACCTCCCACACCTCCCCCTGAACCTGAAACATAAAATGAATGCAATTGTTG
TTGTTAACTTGTTTATTGCAGCTTATAATGGTTACAAATAAAGCAATAGCATCACAAATTTCACAAATAA
AGCATTTTTTTCACTGCATTCTAGTTGTGGTTTGTCCAAACTCATCAATGTATCTTAAGGCGTAAATTGT
AAGCGTTAATATTTTGTTAAAATTCGCGTTAAATTTTTGTTAAATCAGCTCATTTTTTAACCAATAGGCC
GAAATCGGCAAAATCCCTTATAAATCAAAAGAATAGACCGAGATAGGGT
[37 nt withheld, positions 3060-3096]
AAAGAACGTGGACTCCAACGTCAAAGG
[49 nt withheld, positions 3124-3172]
T
[91 nt withheld, positions 3174-3264]
G
[124 nt withheld, positions 3266-3389]
CAGGTGGCACTTTTCGGGGAAATGTGCGCGGAACCCCTATTTGTTTATTTTTCTAAATACATTCAAATAT
GTATCCGCTCATGAGACAATAACCCTGATAAATGCTTCAATAATATTGAAAAAGGAAGAGTCCTGAGGCG
GAAAGAACCAGCTGTGGAATGTGTGTCAGTTAGGGTGTGGAAAGTCCCCAGGCTCCCCAGCAGGCAGAAG
TATGCAAAGCATGCATCTCAATTAGTCAGCAACCAGGTGTGGAAAGTCCCCAGGCTCCCCAGCAGGCAGA
AGTATGCAAAGCATGCATCTCAATTAGTCAGCAACCATAGTCCCGCCCCTAACTCCGCCCATCCCGCCCC
TAACTCCGCCCAGTTCCGCCCATTCTCCGCCCCATGGCTGACTAATTTTTTTTATTTATGCAGAGGCCGA
GGCCGCCTCGGCCTCTGAGCTATTCCAGAAGTAGTGAGGAGGCTTTTTTGGAGGCCTAGGCTTTTGCAAA
GATCGATCAAGAGACAGGATGAGGATCGTTTCGCATGATTGAACAAGATGGATTGCACGCAGGTTCTCCG
GCCGCTTGGGTGGAGAGGCTATTCGGCTATGACTGGGCACAACAGACAATCGGCTGCTCTGATGCCGCCG
TGTTCCGGCTGTCAGCGCAGGGGCGCCCGGTTCTTTTTGTCAAGACCGACCTGTCCGGTGCCCTGAATGA
ACTGCAAGACGAGGCAGCGCGGCTATCGTGGCTGGCCACGACGGGCGTTCCTTGCGCAGCTGTGCTCGAC
GTTGTCACTGAAGCGGGAAGGGACTGGCTGCTATTGGGCGAAGTGCCGGGGCAGGATCTCCTGTCATCTC
ACCTTGCTCCTGCCGAGAAAGTATCCATCATGGCTGATGCAATGCGGCGGCTGCATACGCTTGATCCGGC
TACCTGCCCATTCGACCACCAAGCGAAACATCGCATCGAGCGAGCACGTACTCGGATGGAAGCCGGTCTT
GTCGATCAGGATGATCTGGACGAAGAGCATCAGGGGCTCGCGCCAGCCGAACTGTTCGCCAGGCTCAAGG
CGAGCATGCCCGACGGCGAGGATCTCGTCGTGACCCATGGCGATGCCTGCTTGCCGAATATCATGGTGGA
AAATGGCCGCTTTTCTGGATTCATCGACTGTGGCCGGCTGGGTGTGGCGGACCGCTATCAGGACATAGCG
TTGGCTACCCGTGATATTGCTGAAGAGCTTGGCGGCGAATGGGCTGACCGCTTCCTCGTGCTTTACGGTA
TCGCCGCTCCCGATTCGCAGCGCATCGCCTTCTATCGCCTTCTTGACGAGTTCTTCTGAGCGGGACTCTG
GGGTTCGAAATGACCGACCAAGCGACGCCCAACCTGCCATCACGAGATTTCGATTCCACCGCCGCCTTCT
ATGAAAGGTTGGGCTTCGGAATCGTTTTCCGGGACGCCGGCTGGATGATCCTCCAGCGCGGGGATCTCAT
GCTGGAGTTCTTCGCCCACCCTAGGGGGAGGCTAACTGAAACACGGAAGGAGACAATACCGGAAGGAACC
CGCGCTATGACGGCAATAAAAAGACAGAATAAAACGCACGGTGTTGGGTCGTTTGTTCATAAACGCGGGG
TTCGGTCCCAGGGCTGGCACTCTGTCGATACCCCACCGAGACCCCATTGGGGCCAATACGCCCGCGTTTC
TTCCTTTTCCCCACCCCACCCCCCAAGTTCGGGTGAAGGCCCAGGGCTCGCAGCCAACGTCGGGGCGGCA
GGCCCTGCCATAGCCTCAGGTTACTCATATATACTTTAGATTGATTTAAAACTTCATTTTTAATTTAAAA
GGATCTAGGTGAAGATCCTTTTTGATAATCTCATGACCAAAATCCCTTAACGTGAGTTTTCGTTCCACTG
AGCGTCAGACCCCGTAGAAAAGATCAAAGGATCTTCTTGAGATCCTTTTTTTCTGCGCGTAATCTGCTGC
TTGCAAACAAAAAAACCACCGCTACCAGCGGTGGTTTGTTTGCCGGATCAAGAGCTACCAACTCTTTTTC
CGAAGGTAACTGGCTTCAGCAGAGCGCAGATACCAAATACTGTTCTTCTAGTGTAGCCGTAGTTAGGCCA
CCACTTCAAGAACTCTGTAGCACCGCCTACATACCTCGCTCTGCTAATCCTGTTACCAGTGGCTGCTGCC
AGTGGCGATAAGTCGTGTCTTACCGGGTTGGACTCAAGACGATAGTTACCGGATAAGGCGCAGCGGTCGG
GCTGAACGGGGGGTTCGTGCACACAGCCCAGCTTGGAGCGAACGACCTACACCGAACTGAGATACCTACA
GCGTGAGCTATGAGAAAGCGCCACGCTTCCCGAAGGGAGAAAGGCGGACAGGTATCCGGTAAGCGGCAGG
GTCGGAACAGGAGAGCGCACGAGGGAGCTTCCAGGGGGAAACGCCTGGTATCTTTATAGTCCTGTCGGGT
TTCGCCACCTCTGACTTGAGCGTCGATTTTTGTGATGCTCGTCAGGGGGGCGGAGCCTATGGAAAAACGC
CAGCAACGCGGCCTTTTTACGGTTCCTGGCCTTTTGCTGGCCTTTTGCTCA
